Addgene plasmid #195694: pBEL1953
Purpose: Complementation of MlaF-MlaE-MlaD(F118A/L123A)-MlaC-MlaB
Depositing lab: Gira Bhabha & Damian Ekiert. Depositing organization: NYU Grossman School of Medicine. Publication: Protein-protein interactions in the Mla lipid transport system probed by computational structure prediction and deep mutational scanning. MacRae MR, Puvanendran D, Haase MAB, Coudray N, Kolich L, Lam C, Baek M, Bhabha G, Ekiert DC. J Biol Chem. 2023 Apr 24:104744. doi: 10.1016/j.jbc.2023.104744. PubMed 37100290.
Backbone
  Vector backbone: pBAD-His
  Vector type: Bacterial Expression
Growth in bacteria
  Bacterial resistance: Ampicillin, 100 μg/mL
  Growth temperature: 37°C
  Growth strain: DH5alpha
  Copy number: High Copy
Gene/Insert
  Gene/Insert name: MlaFEDCB
  Species: E. coli
  Mutation: MlaF-MlaE-MlaD(F118A/L123A)-MlaC-MlaB
  Cloning method: Gibson Cloning
Terms and licenses: Academic/Nonprofit Terms; Industry Terms: Not Available to Industry
Depositor comments: Please visit https://www.biorxiv.org/content/10.1101/2022.12.09.519820v1 for bioRxiv preprint.
How to cite: pBEL1953 was a gift from Gira Bhabha & Damian Ekiert (Addgene plasmid # 195694 ; http://n2t.net/addgene:195694 ; RRID:Addgene_195694)
