[The description below was written by a language model from this plasmid's Addgene catalogue record and pLannotate feature annotations shown in this document.]
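Description:
pBEL1953 is a 7.7 kb bacterial expression plasmid built on the pBAD-His backbone that carries the E. coli mlaFEDCB operon with two alanine substitutions in MlaD (F118A and L123A). It is maintained in E. coli through a high-copy ColE1/pMB1-type origin and selected with ampicillin via the β-lactamase gene. An M13 phage origin is also present, along with non-functional remnants of pBR322 (fragments of bom, rop, the tetracycline resistance gene and its promoter).

The five open reading frames mlaF, mlaE, mlaD, mlaC and mlaB are arranged consecutively on the same strand downstream of the araBAD promoter, so they are transcribed as a single polycistronic message that ends at the rrnB T1 and T2 terminators. The divergently transcribed araC gene supplies the regulator that makes this promoter responsive to L-arabinose. Although the backbone name implies a histidine tag, no tag is annotated in the feature table.

MlaF, MlaE, MlaD and MlaB form the inner-membrane ABC transporter complex MlaFEDB, which helps maintain outer-membrane lipid asymmetry by retrograde phospholipid trafficking. MlaF provides energy coupling, MlaE is the probable translocating subunit, MlaD binds phospholipid, and MlaB supports assembly and activity. MlaC is thought to be the periplasmic carrier that shuttles lipid to the complex. The stated purpose is complementation: the mutant operon is supplied from the plasmid to test whether the F118A/L123A MlaD variant can support Mla function. The associated study examines protein-protein interactions in the Mla system, but the record does not state which interaction these residues are meant to affect.
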