Features (pLannotate 1.2.2; 18 found; start..end, strand, type, name):
     10..294     +  promoter       araBAD promoter: araBAD; promoter of the L-arabinose operon of E. coli; the araC regulatory gene is transcribed in the opposite direction (Guzman et al., 1995)
    328..1134    +  CDS            mlaF: MLAF_ECOLI - Also known as yrbF. Experimental evidence at protein level: Swiss-Prot protein existence level 1. Part of the ABC transporter complex MlaFEDB, which is involved in a phospholipid transport pathway that maintains lipid asymmetry in the outer membrane by retrograde trafficking of phospholipids from the outer membrane to the inner membrane. Responsible for energy coupling to the transport system. From Escherichia coli (strain K12).
   1145..1924    +  CDS            mlaE (sequence withheld): MLAE_ECOLI - Also known as yrbE. Experimental evidence at protein level: Swiss-Prot protein existence level 1. Part of the ABC transporter complex MlaFEDB, which is involved in a phospholipid transport pathway that maintains lipid asymmetry in the outer membrane by retrograde trafficking of phospholipids from the outer membrane to the inner membrane. Probably responsible for the translocation of the substrate across the membrane. From Escherichia coli (strain K12).
   1932..2480    +  CDS            mlaD: MLAD_ECOLI - Also known as yrbD. Experimental evidence at protein level: Swiss-Prot protein existence level 1. Part of the ABC transporter complex MlaFEDB, which is involved in a phospholipid transport pathway that maintains lipid asymmetry in the outer membrane by retrograde trafficking of phospholipids from the outer membrane to the inner membrane (PubMed:19383799, PubMed:27529189). MlaD functions in substrate binding with strong affinity for phospholipids and modulates ATP hydrolytic activity of the complex (PubMed:27529189). From Escherichia coli (strain K12).
   2502..3134    +  CDS            mlaC (sequence withheld): MLAC_ECOLI - Also known as yrbC. Experimental evidence at protein level: Swiss-Prot protein existence level 1. Involved in a phospholipid transport pathway that maintains lipid asymmetry in the outer membrane by retrograde trafficking of phospholipids from the outer membrane to the inner membrane. May transfer phospholipid across the periplasmic space and deliver it to the MlaFEDB complex at the inner membrane. From Escherichia coli (strain K12).
   3137..3427    +  CDS            mlaB: MLAB_ECOLI - Also known as yrbB. Experimental evidence at protein level: Swiss-Prot protein existence level 1. Part of the ABC transporter complex MlaFEDB, which is involved in a phospholipid transport pathway that maintains lipid asymmetry in the outer membrane by retrograde trafficking of phospholipids from the outer membrane to the inner membrane (PubMed:19383799, PubMed:27529189). MlaB plays critical roles in both the assembly and activity of the complex. May act by modulating MlaF structure and stability (PubMed:27529189). From Escherichia coli (strain K12).
   3593..3708    +  ncRNA          5S rRNA: Accession: RF00001 - 5S ribosomal RNA
   3712..3798    +  terminator     rrnB T1 terminator: Escherichia coli rrnB; transcription terminator T1 from the E. coli rrnB gene
   3890..3917    +  terminator     rrnB T2 terminator: transcription terminator T2 from the E. coli rrnB gene
   3936..4027    +  promoter       AmpR promoter: bla
   4028..4888    +  CDS            AmpR: β-lactamase; bla; confers resistance to ampicillin, carbenicillin, and related antibiotics
   4930..5310    +  rep_origin     M13 ori (sequence partly withheld): M13 bacteriophage origin of replication; arrow indicates direction of (+) strand synthesis
   5496..6083    +  rep_origin     ori: high-copy-number ColE1/pMB1/pBR322/pUC origin of replication
   6269..6320    -  misc_feature   bom (fragment): basis of mobility region from pBR322
   6436..6475    -  CDS            rop (fragment): Rop protein, which maintains plasmids at low copy number; rop
   6476..6661    -  CDS            TcR (fragment): tetracycline efflux protein; tet; confers resistance to tetracycline
   6671..6689    +  promoter       tet promoter (fragment): E. coli promoter for tetracycline efflux protein gene
   6779..7657    -  CDS            araC: L-arabinose regulatory protein; araC
>Addgene plasmid #195694 | pBEL1953 | addgene full sequence | sequence record 383002 | Addgene NGS Result
CATTCAGAGAAGAAACCAATTGTCCATATTGCATCAGACATTGCCGTCACTGCGTCTTTTACTGGCTCTT
CTCGCTAACCAAACCGGTAACCCCGCTTATTAAAAGCATTCTGTAACAAAGCGGGACCAAAGCCATGACA
AAAACGCGTAACAAAAGTGTCTATAATCACGGCAGAAAAGTCCACATTGATTATTTGCACGGCGTCACAC
TTTGCTATGCCATAGCATTTTTATCCATAAGATTAGCGGATCCTACCTGACGCTTTTTATCGCAACTCTC
TACTGTTTCTCCATACCCGTTTTTTTGGGCTAGCCGAAGGGTGAATTATGGAGCAGTCTGTGGCGAATTT
AGTCGATATGCGCGATGTCAGTTTTACGCGTGGCAATCGCTGCATCTTCGATAATATTTCCCTGACCGTG
CCGCGAGGGAAGATCACGGCGATCATGGGGCCATCGGGCATCGGTAAAACGACGCTACTCCGTCTGATTG
GCGGGCAAATCGCACCAGATCATGGTGAGATCCTTTTCGATGGTGAGAATATTCCGGCGATGTCTCGTTC
GCGCCTGTATACAGTGCGCAAACGGATGAGCATGTTATTTCAGTCCGGGGCGTTGTTCACTGATATGAAC
GTATTTGACAACGTCGCCTATCCACTGCGCGAACATACCCAACTTCCCGCGCCATTGTTGCATAGTACGG
TGATGATGAAGCTGGAGGCCGTGGGGCTGCGTGGAGCGGCTAAACTAATGCCTTCTGAACTTTCCGGTGG
GATGGCGCGGCGTGCAGCGCTGGCGCGTGCGATTGCGCTGGAGCCGGATCTCATCATGTTTGATGAACCT
TTTGTTGGGCAAGATCCCATCACCATGGGCGTACTGGTGAAGCTGATTTCTGAGCTGAACAGCGCGCTGG
GCGTGACTTGTGTGGTGGTTTCTCACGATGTGCCGGAAGTGTTAAGTATTGCGGATCACGCCTGGATCCT
GGCGGACAAAAAAATTGTCGCTCATGGCAGTGCCCAGGCGTTGCAGGCGAATCCTGATCCGCGCGTACGT
CAGTTTCTGGACGGGATAGCTGACGGGCCTGTTCCGTTCCGCTATCCTGCCGGCGATTATCACGCTGATC
TTTTACCAGGGAGTTAAGCCACTC
[780 nt withheld, positions 1145-1924]
TGAGTTCATGCAAACGAAAAAAAATGAAATTTGGGTGGGTATCTTTTTATTAGCAGCACTGCTGGCGGCG
CTGTTTGTTTGCCTGAAGGCGGCGAACGTGACGTCCATACGTACTGAACCGACCTACACGCTTTATGCGA
CGTTCGATAACATTGGCGGCCTGAAAGCGCGCTCTCCGGTCAGTATTGGTGGCGTTGTTGTGGGTCGGGT
GGCGGATATTACGCTGGACCCGAAAACCTATCTGCCGCGCGTAACGCTGGAAATTGAACAACGTTATAAC
CACATTCCAGATACCAGTTCGCTGAGCATTCGTACTTCCGGCCTGCTGGGGGAACAATATTTGGCATTAA
ACGTCGGTGCGGAAGACCCGGAAGCGGGGACTGCTATCCTGAAGGATGGCGATACAATTCAGGACACTAA
GTCTGCGATGGTGCTGGAAGATCTCATTGGTCAGTTCCTTTACGGTAGTAAAGGCGATGACAATAAGAAT
AGTGGCGATGCGCCAGCTGCTGCGCCAGGTAATAATGAAACCACTGAACCTGTGGGTACAACGAAATAAT
TTCAGGAGAACCGACGC
[633 nt withheld, positions 2502-3134]
TAATGAGCGAGTCACTGAGCTGGATGCAGACGGGTGACACGCTGGCGTTATCCGGAGAGCTGGATCAGGA
CGTTTTGCTACCGCTTTGGGAAATGCGTGAGGAAGCGGTGAAGGGGATTACCTGCATCGATCTTAGCCGT
GTCTCCCGCGTGGATACGGGGGGACTGGCACTGCTGCTCCATCTTATCGATCTGGCGAAAAAGCAGGGCA
ACAATGTGACGCTTCAGGGGGTAAACGACAAAGTGTATACCCTGGCGAAATTGTATAATTTGCCTGCTGA
TGTTCTGCCTCGTTAAGGTACCAAATTCCAGAAAAGAGACGCTGAAAAGCGTCTTTTTTCGTTTTGGTCC
TGGTCTGAGGAATGGTTGTAAGCTTGGCTGTTTTGGCGGATGAGAGAAGATTTTCAGCCTGATACAGATT
AAATCAGAACGCAGAAGCGGTCTGATAAAACAGAATTTGCCTGGCGGCAGTAGCGCGGTGGTCCCACCTG
ACCCCATGCCGAACTCAGAAGTGAAACGCCGTAGCGCCGATGGTAGTGTGGGGTCTCCCCATGCGAGAGT
AGGGAACTGCCAGGCATCAAATAAAACGAAAGGCTCAGTCGAAAGACTGGGCCTTTCGTTTTATCTGTTG
TTTGTCGGTGAACGCTCTCCTGAGTAGGACAAATCCGCCGGGAGCGGATTTGAACGTTGCGAAGCAACGG
CCCGGAGGGTGGCGGGCAGGACGCCCGCCATAAACTGCCAGGCATCAAATTAAGCAGAAGGCCATCCTGA
CGGATGGCCTTTTTGCGTTTCTACAAACTCTTTTGTTTATTTTTCTAAATACATTCAAATATGTATCCGC
TCATGAGACAATAACCCTGATAAATGCTTCAATAATATTGAAAAAGGAAGAGTATGAGTATTCAACATTT
CCGTGTCGCCCTTATTCCCTTTTTTGCGGCATTTTGCCTTCCTGTTTTTGCTCACCCAGAAACGCTGGTG
AAAGTAAAAGATGCTGAAGATCAGTTGGGTGCACGAGTGGGTTACATCGAACTGGATCTCAACAGCGGTA
AGATCCTTGAGAGTTTTCGCCCCGAAGAACGTTTTCCAATGATGAGCACTTTTAAAGTTCTGCTATGTGG
CGCGGTATTATCCCGTGTTGACGCCGGGCAAGAGCAACTCGGTCGCCGCATACACTATTCTCAGAATGAC
TTGGTTGAGTACTCACCAGTCACAGAAAAGCATCTTACGGATGGCATGACAGTAAGAGAATTATGCAGTG
CTGCCATAACCATGAGTGATAACACTGCGGCCAACTTACTTCTGACAACGATCGGAGGACCGAAGGAGCT
AACCGCTTTTTTGCACAACATGGGGGATCATGTAACTCGCCTTGATCGTTGGGAACCGGAGCTGAATGAA
GCCATACCAAACGACGAGCGTGACACCACGATGCCTGCAGCAATGGCAACAACGTTGCGCAAACTATTAA
CTGGCGAACTACTTACTCTAGCTTCCCGGCAACAATTAATAGACTGGATGGAGGCGGATAAAGTTGCAGG
ACCACTTCTGCGCTCGGCCCTTCCGGCTGGCTGGTTTATTGCTGATAAATCTGGAGCCGGTGAGCGTGGG
TCTCGCGGTATCATTGCAGCACTGGGGCCAGATGGTAAGCCCTCCCGTATCGTAGTTATCTACACGACGG
GGAGTCAGGCAACTATGGATGAACGAAATAGACAGATCGCTGAGATAGGTGCCTCACTGATTAAGCATTG
GTAACTGTCAGACCAAGTTTACTCATATATACTTTAGATTGATT
[125 nt withheld, positions 4929-5053]
C
[141 nt withheld, positions 5055-5195]
CCTTTGACGTTGGAGTCCACGTTCTTT
[37 nt withheld, positions 5223-5259]
ACCCTATCTCGGGCTATTCTTTTGATTTATAAGGGATTTTGCCGATTTCGGCCTATTGGTTAAAAAATGA
GCTGATTTAACAAAAATTTAACGCGAATTTTAACAAAATATTAACGTTTACAATTTAAAAGGATCTAGGT
GAAGATCCTTTTTGATAATCTCATGACCAAAATCCCTTAACGTGAGTTTTCGTTCCACTGAGCGTCAGAC
CCCGTAGAAAAGATCAAAGGATCTTCTTGAGATCCTTTTTTTCTGCGCGTAATCTGCTGCTTGCAAACAA
AAAAACCACCGCTACCAGCGGTGGTTTGTTTGCCGGATCAAGAGCTACCAACTCTTTTTCCGAAGGTAAC
TGGCTCAGCAGAGCGCAGATACCAAATACTGTCCTTCTAGTGTAGCCGTAGTTAGGCCACCACTTCAAGA
ACTCTGTAGCACCGCCTACATACCTCGCTCTGCTAATCCTGTTACCAGTGGCTGCTGCCAGTGGCGATAA
GTCGTGTCTTACCGGGTTGGACTCAAGACGATAGTTACCGGATAAGGCGCAGCGGTCGGGCTGAACGGGG
GGTTCGTGCACACAGCCCAGCTTGGAGCGAACGACCTACACCGAACTGAGATACCTACAGCGTGAGCTAT
GAGAAAGCGCCACGCTTCCCGAAGGGAGAAAGGCGGACAGGTATCCGGTAAGCGGCAGGGTCGGAACAGG
AGAGCGCACGAGGGAGCTTCCAGGGGGAAACGCCTGGTATCTTTATAGTCCTGTCGGGTTTCGCCACCTC
TGACTTGAGCGTCGATTTTTGTGATGCTCGTCAGGGGGGCGGAGCCTATGGAAAAACGCCAGCAACGCGG
CCTTTTTACGGTTCCTGGCCTTTTGCTGGCCTTTTGCTCACATGTTCTTTCCTGCGTTATCCCCTGATTC
TGTGGATAACCGTATTACCGCCTTTGAGTGAGCTGATACCGCTCGCCGCAGCCGAACGACCGAGCGCAGC
GAGTCAGTGAGCGAGGAAGCGGAAGAGCGCCTGATGCGGTATTTTCTCCTTACGCATCTGTGCGGTATTT
CACACCGCATAGGGTCATGGCTGCGCCCCGACACCCGCCAACACCCGCTGACGCGCCCTGACGGGCTTGT
CTGCTCCCGGCATCCGCTTACAGACAAGCTGTGACCGTCTCCGGGAGCTGCATGTGTCAGAGGTTTTCAC
CGTCATCACCGAAACGCGCGAGGCAGAAGGAGATGGCGCCCAACAGTCCCCCGGCCACGGGGCCTGCCAC
CATACCCACGCCGAAACAAGCGCTCATGAGCCCGAAGTGGCGAGCCCGATCTTCCCCATCGGTGATGTCG
GCGATATAGGCGCCAGCAACCGCACCTGTGGCGCCGGTGATGCCGGCCACGATGCGTCCGGCGTAGAGGA
TCTGCTCATGTTTGACAGCTTATCATCGATGCATAATGTGCCTGTCAAATGGACGAAGCAGGGATTCTGC
AAACCCTATGCTACTCCGTCAAGCCGTCAATTGTCTGATTCGTTACCAATTATGACAACTTGACGGCTAC
ATCATTCACTTTTTCTTCACAACCGGCACGGAACTCGCTCGGGCTGGCCCCGGTGCATTTTTTAAATACC
CGCGAGAAATAGAGTTGATCGTCAAAACCAACATTGCGACCGACGGTGGCGATAGGCATCCGGGTGGTGC
TCAAAAGCAGCTTCGCCTGGCTGATACGTTGGTCCTCGCGCCAGCTTAAGACGCTAATCCCTAACTGCTG
GCGGAAAAGATGTGACAGACGCGACGGCGACAAGCAAACATGCTGTGCGACGCTGGCGATATCAAAATTG
CTGTCTGCCAGGTGATCGCTGATGTACTGACAAGCCTCGCGTACCCGATTATCCATCGGTGGATGGAGCG
ACTCGTTAATCGCTTCCATGCGCCGCAGTAACAATTGCTCAAGCAGATTTATCGCCAGCAGCTCCGAATA
GCGCCCTTCCCCTTGCCCGGCGTTAATGATTTGCCCAAACAGGTCGCTGAAATGCGGCTGGTGCGCTTCA
TCCGGGCGAAAGAACCCCGTATTGGCAAATATTGACGGCCAGTTAAGCCATTCATGCCAGTAGGCGCGCG
GACGAAAGTAAACCCACTGGTGATACCATTCGCGAGCCTCCGGATGACGACCGTAGTGATGAATCTCTCC
TGGCGGGAACAGCAAAATATCACCCGGTCGGCAAACAAATTCTCGTCCCTGATTTTTCACCACCCCCTGA
CCGCGAATGGTGAGATTGAGAATATAACCTTTCATTCCCAGCGGTCGGTCGATAAAAAAATCGAGATAAC
CGTTGGCCTCAATCGGCGTTAAACCCGCCACCAGATGGGCATTAAACGAGTATCCCGGCAGCAGGGGATC
ATTTTGCGCTTCAGCCATACTTTTCATACTCCCGC
